Addgene plasmid #27129: pJM601-TRA-2::FLAG
Depositing lab: Ding Xue. Depositing organization: University of Colorado, Boulder. Publication: Somatic sex determination in Caenorhabditis elegans is modulated by SUP-26 repression of tra-2 translation. Mapes J, Chen JT, Yu JS, Xue D. Proc Natl Acad Sci U S A. 2010 Oct 19. 107(42):18022-7. 10.1073/pnas.1004513107 PubMed 20921392.
Backbone
  Vector backbone: pPD95.79
  Backbone size w/o insert (bp): 2700
  Vector type: Worm Expression
Growth in bacteria
  Bacterial resistance: Ampicillin, 100 μg/mL
  Growth temperature: 37°C
  Growth strain: DH5alpha
  Copy number: High Copy
Gene/Insert
  Gene/Insert name: TRA-2 FLAG (alt name: C15F1.3)
  Species: C. elegans (nematode)
  Insert size (bp): 13801
  Mutation: Replaced TRA-2 stop codon with KpnI and EcoRI and inserted 3 copies of the FLAG tag
  GenBank ID: S42187
  Entrez Gene: tra-2 (a.k.a. CELE_C15F1.3)
  Tag / fusion protein: 3x FLAG (C terminal on insert)
  Cloning method: Restriction Enzyme; 5′ cloning site XhoI (not destroyed); 3′ cloning site SpeI (not destroyed)
  Sequencing primers: 5′ n/a
Terms and licenses: Academic/Nonprofit Terms; Industry Terms: Not Available to Industry
Depositor comments: Cloning of this plasmid was achieved in the following steps: (1)the sequence 3' (3'UTR) of the tags was added by (EcoRI/SpeI) (2) 1.2 kb XhoI/KpnI tra-2 pcr fragment into SalI/KpnI cut vector (destroying one SalI/XhoI site but adding another in the insert) immediately 5' of the tag (3) 7 kb HindIII/SalI fragment into same that partially replaced fragment added in step 2 containing most of the TRA-2 coding sequence (4) 5 kb Xho/AgeI that added the promoter and upstream gene in the operon as well as some Tra-2 coding sequence
How to cite: pJM601-TRA-2::FLAG was a gift from Ding Xue (Addgene plasmid # 27129 ; http://n2t.net/addgene:27129 ; RRID:Addgene_27129)
