[The description below was written by a language model from this plasmid's Addgene catalogue record and pLannotate feature annotations shown in this document.]
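Description:
pJM601-TRA-2::FLAG is a Caenorhabditis elegans expression plasmid built on the pPD95.79 backbone, carrying a large genomic fragment of the tra-2 locus (C15F1.3) modified to encode a C-terminally epitope-tagged TRA-2 protein. It is maintained in E. coli as a high-copy plasmid through a ColE1/pUC-type origin and selected with ampicillin via the bla gene and its promoter. The remaining backbone annotations (fragments of rop, bom and lacI, plus the CAP site, lac promoter and operator) are ordinary cloning-vector remnants with no evident role in the worm. The full depositor sequence is about 16.4 kb, of which roughly 13.8 kb is insert.

According to the depositor's notes, the insert was assembled stepwise from the native tra-2 promoter region, the upstream gene of the same operon, the tra-2 coding region and the tra-2 3′UTR. The feature table agrees with this. It shows the upstream gene as eif-2Bgamma (ppp-1), followed by several tra-2 coding segments in the same orientation. The gaps between these segments are consistent with introns in genomic DNA, and one segment was matched to the C. briggsae orthologue, which is probably just an annotation-by-similarity effect. The tra-2 stop codon was replaced with KpnI and EcoRI sites, and three tandem FLAG tags were inserted there, immediately ahead of the 3′UTR.

Because expression relies on the endogenous promoter, operon context and 3′UTR rather than heterologous elements, the tagged protein should remain subject to native transcriptional and translational control. TRA-2 is a membrane protein that promotes female somatic development by sequestering FEM proteins. The associated study examined translational repression of tra-2 by SUP-26, so the construct is suited to transgenic detection and quantification of TRA-2 with anti-FLAG reagents.
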