Features (pLannotate 1.2.2; 15 found; start..end, strand, type, name):
    855..2153    +  CDS            eif-2Bgamma: EI2BG_CAEEL - Also known as ppp-1 From Caenorhabditis elegans.
   2539..2595    +  CDS            eif-2Bgamma (fragment): EI2BG_CAEEL - Also known as ppp-1 From Caenorhabditis elegans.
   2824..4776    +  CDS            tra-2 (fragment): TRA2_CAEEL - Experimental evidence at protein level: Swiss-Prot protein existence level 1. Plays a major role in controlling sexual cell fates. Promotes female development in XX animals where it sequesters one or more of the FEM proteins to the membrane thereby freeing the tra-1 protein (a putative transcription factor) to enter the nucleus and promote female development. In XO animals it acts as a receptor for her-1 which prevents it from binding to FEM proteins thereby repressing the activity of tra-1. Negatively regulates male development when bound to fem-3 and is required together with tr
   5013..6485    +  CDS            tra-2 (fragment): TRA2_CAEBR - Experimental evidence at protein level: Swiss-Prot protein existence level 1. Plays a major role in controlling sexual cell fates (PubMed:8889523, PubMed:11250902, PubMed:24098152). Promotes female development in XX animals where it sequesters one or more of the FEM proteins to the membrane thereby freeing the tra-1 protein (a putative transcription factor) to enter the nucleus and promote female development (By similarity). In XO animals it acts as a receptor for her-1 which prevents it from binding to FEM proteins thereby repressing the activity of tra-1 (By similarity). Negativ
   9077..12088   +  CDS            tra-2 (fragment): TRA2_CAEEL - Experimental evidence at protein level: Swiss-Prot protein existence level 1. Plays a major role in controlling sexual cell fates. Promotes female development in XX animals where it sequesters one or more of the FEM proteins to the membrane thereby freeing the tra-1 protein (a putative transcription factor) to enter the nucleus and promote female development. In XO animals it acts as a receptor for her-1 which prevents it from binding to FEM proteins thereby repressing the activity of tra-1. Negatively regulates male development when bound to fem-3 and is required together with tr
  12885..12950   +  CDS            3xFLAG: three tandem FLAG® epitope tags, followed by an enterokinase cleavage site
  13828..13863   +  CDS            rop (fragment): Rop protein, which maintains plasmids at low copy number; rop
  13965..14064   +  misc_feature   bom (fragment): basis of mobility region from pBR322
  14162..14266   +  promoter       AmpR promoter: bla
  14267..15127   +  CDS            AmpR: β-lactamase; bla; confers resistance to ampicillin, carbenicillin, and related antibiotics
  15298..15886   +  rep_origin     ori: high-copy-number ColE1/pMB1/pBR322/pUC origin of replication
  16069..16161   +  CDS            lacI (fragment): lac repressor; lacI; The lac repressor binds to the lac operator to inhibit transcription in E. coli. This inhibition can be relieved by adding lactose or isopropyl-β-D-thiogalactopyranoside (IPTG).
  16174..16195   +  protein_bind   CAP binding site: CAP binding activates transcription in the presence of cAMP. E. coli catabolite activator protein
  16210..16240   +  promoter       lac promoter: promoter for the E. coli lac operon
  16244..16266   +  protein_bind   lac operator (fragment): The lac repressor binds to the lac operator to inhibit transcription in E. coli. This inhibition can be relieved by adding lactose or isopropyl-β-D-thiogalactopyranoside (IPTG). lac repressor encoded by lacI
>Addgene plasmid #27129 | pJM601-TRA-2::FLAG | depositor full sequence | sequence record 12838 | Author sequence
AAGCTTAAGGTGCACGGCCCACGTGGCCACTAGTACTTCTCGAGTTGAGATTCGCCAACAGCTTAATTTT
TGCGTATCGGGGCTGCGTGCGCGCGGCCCTGAAAAATATTAAAGTTTAGTGAATCTGAAAATAGGGAAGG
AAATTTTAGATTGGCCAGTGTGATGACGACGATGGAGGAATGCCAATGGAGTTCGTTAGGGAAGGAACGC
TCGGAGACCTGGTCAGGGAAACTCGTCGTGTTCTGAAAATTCTACCCACCGACAAAGTACGTTGACCCAC
TGATTCCAAGCGTCCAGTTATATTTTTTAGATCTACGGATACTATCGCATTGATGACAATAAGAAGTCGA
AACTCGATGTGACAAAAGATACAATCCGATCTTCTTGTTCTTCTTTGAACATCAACGAGGTTCATTTTAA
AACACCCTTGACTTCATTCTTCATTTTAATATTTACAGAACACTACTGTACTTGTCGATACCACGGGAAT
CGTGTCGAGACCAAAGAAACAATAGAATGAGCTCAATTAATTGATACTCAATTACGATTTGTCATTCTAA
TAAACAATATTTCTTCAAATAAATTCCTTTCCGATCTAAATACACATCTTATCGTTTCTTTCCTCCAGAA
TTCTGCAGAATTTATAATATACAACAAATCTTGCTAACGACAGTATACAACAAATCTGGCTAACGACACT
CCGTAATAACGCATGCGCGTGTTGTTTAGCCCGTAAATATACAACAGTTATTTTTTAAACAAAAAAACAA
TTCCAGCAGAGTTGCAAGCTTTCTCTTTTTTTTCCTAACATTTTAAACATATTTTTTTCGTTCAAATAAC
AATTTCAGATAAAAATGCACGAAATGCAAGGGATACTTTTGTGTTCTGGAGGTGGCACACGCATGCCTGT
CCTTACACGCCATGTTCAAAAATGCCTACTGCCTGTTGTCGGAGTGCCAATGTTCCTTTATCCACTTTCC
TCGCTTCTAAGAACAGGAATTACTGGTAACATTGATTTTTTATCGTTAAATATGATTGAGTAATTAAACT
TTTAAGATATCAAGATATTTGTTCGTGAAGTTCTTCAACTAACTCTCGAAAAAGAAGTAAAAAAGTCGAA
GCTATTAGAAAAGTATCCAGCACATATTGAATATATTTGTGTCAATCAAGAGGATTTTGGAACCGCGGAT
CTATTGAAGAATCATCATTCTAAAATTACGGTAAGTCAATCAGCTGAAAAAGAAGTTACCTTAATAATTC
TAATTTTTACAGAAAGATGCATTGATTGTTTCCTGTGATTTTATCAGCGATGCCAGTCTCATTCCACTTG
TTGATTTCTTCCGAGCTACAAATTCCACGCTTGTCGCTCTTATTGCAGATACGTGTGTCAATGCTCCGGC
TCCGGGATCAAAATCGAAAAAACCTAAAGGTATTATTTATTTCAACCTTCCTCTAATTTATCAAAATATT
AATTTACAGCCACCGATGTAATGGCAATAGTAGAATCGACAGGTCAACTTGCATTCCTTTGCGGAGATGA
TGATTTTGATGCTCCATTGGTTATGGAGAAAAGTTTGAAAATATTCCCATCGATCAAATTAACTTCAAAG
TACAATGATTGTCATGTTTATGCTATACGTCATAAAGTTCTTCTTAATCTGTCAAAATCAAAGTAAGTGT
TTCTTTGAATGTGTTTTACTCTAAATGTATAATTTCTAGACACATTTCATCATTCAAAGCCGATTTTGTG
CCTCTTCTGATTGATAAACAATTTGAACCGGATTCTGATATCAAATGCTTTGCATATCGTCTTCCTCATG
AAAATGGATTTGTAACTGCACATGCGAATACTCTTGGCTCTTATTTCGAAGTGAATAAAGCTGTAAGTGC
TAATAATGCATTATCATATAGCCTTTAAATTGTTTTTTTAGATTCAAAAATCTTTTACTCGATTGATGGA
ATATCGCGGAAATGGGAAGAATTTCAACTACAAAACTGATAAAATTGCTGCCCACGAGAGTCGGATCGAA
GAAAGCGCAGAGGTAATACTTGTTCAAAAATAGTTAGGGAACATTTCCATTCAGATTGACAAGGATTCAG
TTATCAAACGGTCTTTCATCTCGGATAATTGTCGGATTGGTGAAAAAACAAAGCTAAAAGAGAGTATCAT
TGCCAAAGGCGTTGTCATTGGAAATGGGTTAGTTTTGGGATTTTCGTAGCGCGAGAAGTTTCGGATGAGC
TTTCGGAAAAGATATTTTCTTAATAAATAGACAAACATATGAAAACTTTCGATTTAAGAATTCTTCTGTT
ATCACAATTACTGATTTCTTGAATTAAAACTTGAATTTATACTTTTCCATTCCAGTGCCTCCATAAGCAA
CTCTATTATTTGTGATGGAGTAGAAATCGGAGAGAATGCTGACGTCACCAATTGCATTGTTGCTAAGGAT
CAGAAGGTACCTGCTAAAGGTTAGTTGTTTTCATTAGTGTTGTTTTTTTTTTAATTTCTCGTGTTTCTTT
ATAAATCAACGATTTTCAGGCAAAGTTCAAAACGAGGTAGTAGAAGATGGAGAAGACGAAGAATGGACCG
ATGATTAACAATCTTGGAATTTTAGGAATAATTGGAGCCTTTTTGTGTTTTCTCTTTTTTTTACGCGGTT
GTTTTATTTTTGTTTTCTGATAAATTTATTGAAGATTAAGTTTTTTTGAAATTTTCGTTTTCCTCTATCT
TTCACTCCAATGATAGGTTCTCTAACCCTACAAATTATTTTGAGTAATATTTTTATTTACGATATTATTT
TACTAACAGATAATAATGGAACAATGAAATTGAAATACAATAAACTTCTCGTTTCGGTGGTGATTGTCAC
CTTTGTAACATTCGGGTTGCTCTTAGCGGAATGTTTTGGAAAATCAATTGATTATCAAGAAAAATCAATA
TTTCCATCGTTTGTCAGCCAGGGATTCTTCGAAACTCGTACGAACAATGAAGAATACATTATCGAGGTAT
AACCTTTTCAATTTGGAATTCAGATACTGAAAGTTTTTAAAATTTTAAAATGGCTATTTGAATTAGATGA
CAAGGTCTAAATATTTTTAACTTTAAGCTAAGTATGACATGATTTTGTGAACAAACAAATGTTTTTAAAT
TTTCAAACTATATAAATATAAATTTTCTAGAAAATCGCTCAAACCCAGGAGAATGGAGTAGATATGCGAT
CAACGTTACATTTCACTCAACATGGATACTTACTGAACAACATTTCAAATTTGAAAATTAAATTTCGCCA
AAAGTGAGTTTATTTCATTCGTACTCTTCCATAAAACGTCCAACATATTTTAGAACATACACACTCAATG
ATGTCTGCTTTAAACCACATATTACAATATTCCAACAATCCTCTTCATCCGATCAAAACGAATATCCACA
TTATATCCAGGTTTTCTTGACTTTTAGAAAATTAAAATTTCATTAAAATAGTAATTTCAGAGGCTTCTTC
TTGAAATGCAACGTCTGTCACCATGTCTTATCGTGACACCTCTAAACTGTTTCTATGATATCTACCGTAT
TCATGGTGAAATCAGTAATTGGAATAAGAATACCGACTTTTTGAATCGAAGACTTAGAAATTCTTATATT
GAAGCTATTGGAGAAAATGATGAGAGGCCGTATGTGAAATCAAATTGTAATAAATCAAAATAAAAATATG
TTAAAAAAAAAACAAATAAATATGTATTTAGATGGACCTAGCCTGATCAAAAGTTGGGCCGATCACATGT
TTGATTTACCATCGAAGTCATTCACCAACTCAACTAAAGATGCATTATTTCAGAAGATTAAGCTTTGGCT
TTTGGTAGGAATACATTTAATTATAATCTTCTTTTTTCAACAACCAACAAAATCTTCAGAGCATAGAACC
ACGCCAAAAAACATGTGCAGCTTCAATTCATTCCTGTGACACACCTCTGGACTCTGAACACTACTTCAAT
ATATGTACAGATATGCAGTCTGTTGATAATTTCGCTGAAAAGAAGACAAAGGTATTAATATATGCATAAC
CACGCAATTACTGAAAAAAAAAAGAAAAATTGCAGTTCAAATTAGAAGATGTCGATGAAGAATTCGCAAT
GAATCTCGATTGTGTGGATGATCAAGAACAGTTCATTGAATGGATGCAGGAGTTGGAGATCAGAAAAATG
TATTCTCATGTAACTGAAAAGCCAGATTATCCAAATGTTGTAAATCAAACATGCGATAAGATTTTTCATG
ATTTGAATAGCACTGGAATTGAATTTTTCGACGGATCGAGAAGCTTCAGTAGTACAAAATCTCAATTTGA
TACAATGCAAACGGAAATTGTCCTGTTAACTCCTGAAATGCTCTTATCAGCTATGCAACATTCAGACTTT
GTGAATGGTTTTGAATCAATTTGGACTATTGAAAAAGCTGAAGAACTTATTCATGAATTCCGATTAGCCT
TGAAAGAAGAAACTGAGAAGTTCAAAGAGAATAGAATGAGCAAAATGATAAGAGTTACATCACGAGTTTT
GGATAATACTGTAACTACGAAACTTCAATCATTTTCGGAGAAACAAACAATACATTTTGTGGTTAATGTA
CATTCATTAATTGTGATCTTATTCACAATCTTCGTATGGTCTGGTGCTCCTCTCAGATCAGCTTTCATGT
TTTTTGTTCGAGATGCTCTCACGTGTTTACTTTTCTGTTTTGTCTGCAGTACCGATGGAGTTATCGTTTT
GGATACGGAATTAATAGTAAGCTTATAAATGAAATAATAGTTAAATGTATAAAGATATATTTCAGAAGTA
TATAATTGTCCTTACATTGGCTAATCTCTACTTCACAACTCGTTCTTCATTCTGTACTGAACGACTATCC
CGATGTATTCAACGAGAAAAACGGTTTCCCATAAACTCAAATTTTGCTTCTCTTATTACAGGTATGCCTT
AAAATTTTTTTGTATTTTTTTAAATTTAAAATTTGATATCTAATTTCAGTTGACACAATGACTGATTCTC
GTCAAATACAATACTTCCTTAGTACTGTAACAAAGTATCAAGCAGCCCAAGACTCATATTCAAATGAATT
ATTTGAAAGGTTCCCGAAGAATTGGGGTTGCACATCAATTCTGATATTTCCAATCGTTTTCGTCTATTGG
TATTTCATTGATTCTAATTTTGACAAGATTTGTGTTTCTGTTCTACCATCATTTTGTTTGGCTGCTGGTG
AAGAGCTTTTTGCTAAGAATATGTTTTGGAAAGGTATTTAAAAATTAAGGTTCGAGATTTTAAAACTGAA
AATGCTATTTTTAGAGCGTGAAGCAATGCAAGCAAAGCAACGACTGGAAAATGAAGAACAGGCTGAAAGT
ATTACTGGAAGCTCCCTTGAAAAACTGTTTGCTGGTAATAAACCGGTTTCTAACACAGAGTGAGTGATCA
GAATTGCCATGAAATTACCGAAAAAATCTAAATTTTTAATATTTTCAGCAAAGCTAATATTGTCAAAAAA
TCAAGCATCATCAGAAATCAAAAACCTTGTCTCCAAGATCTTTCACCCGGTACCTACGATGTTTCGAATT
TCATGGTAAACCATTGTACAAGAAACATATTCATTCTCGTAGTTAAATTAATTACAGAAGTATCCACATC
AAGCATCCAGAATATTCCGGGAAAAGATCATTGGATTATATCTTAGGATTCTGAAATTGAGAACAGTAGG
TTTTCTTAATTGCGAAATCTTTTGAATGTATTTTTTCCAGCTCGGTGTGATTTTATGCATTCCTGCGATT
CTTCTAATTGTGATATCAATTGGATTGCTGTTTATTCCAGTTAAAAGAGAAACACTTCATACAGAGTATG
GTCTAATTTTTAGTATAAAAATATAATTGTGCTCTTATAGTTCGAAGCAAGACGACATATTCATTGAGTT
CGAGATTTTCAATTTTTCTACTAATTGGAAGATAGTCAACCAAAATCTGAAGCAGTTCAGTGAGGACATT
GGTGAGAGTTAAATATTTGAATATTCTATAAATTGTTCTACTTTTTCAGAAAGTATTGGAACACTTTATA
CAATTTCGAATTGGCAGAAGAGTTTCGAACGATTTGAACAAGAAACTAATAAGGTAATTCTTTCCAAAAG
AAGATTTGACAACGAAAAAAGTGCGAAAAGTAGGATTAAGTGCGTGTAGACTGTTTGGAACATTTTTCGT
CTTTTCGTCTCCCATGATTGTCTTTCGAAGAAAAAAAACGGGAGAGGTTACTGTATTCTTTCTACTTTTT
TTCAGAATGCTTCTGCAGAATGGAATATATTGTTCAAATGGATAAATGATGAACCGATCAATTCAGCAGT
GACTTTATTTTCGGAAAAATCATCTGGAAATCAAACAATTGCAAATCCATTTAAGTTTCGTCTACGCTAT
GGGTTTGATGCGAAAAATGAGACAACTGTGATAGAAATTGTTCAGGTGAGATTTTACTCAAAATTTGTGA
TTTTGGCATTAAAAATACTGTATCTGGTCTCACTGCGAAGTTTTTTTAATGCAAAGGGGCGTGCGCCATC
AAAGAGTACTGTAATTTCCGAATAAACTAAATTAATTTCCAAAATAATTAAATTTCAAAGAAAAATGTTT
TACGAAGCAATGAAAATTCAACAGGTTCGAAAAGTTGGAAATTACAGTACTCTCTAAAGGCACAGACCTT
TTGGCATTCAACAAAAATTGTCCTGTTGAGACCAGGTACAGTAGTTTTTTAACGAACATTCGCAATTGGT
AAATAACTAATGTATCAATTCCCATGAAAGTGTTTTCAGAAAATCGATGAATTGCTCTCCAAATGCTCGA
AAAACCTTTCACCAAAAGCAGTCGGTGTCCTCTACGAGCATTATCATCGAATCGCAGTTGTCTGGTGAGT
CTCAGTCGGCCACAATCGAATTGTGTCCTTTTTAATTTAATTTTCAAAGCCTGGAGGCAGGCATTTTCTG
TGTAACAAGAATTACTCCTTTTTTCGAAACGTTCTGCTTTTACACAAATTGGCCACCAGTGTCTTACTGT
AGGTCCATCTTCTTATCGAATTCAAACTAATTATTTGGCATCCAAATAATTCATGTTATCAAGAGTTTTC
TTCTCGTTTTGGCATTTTAGGAGCAGCATTTTTGTTTCCGAAAATTTACCGCCACCCAGTTAGCATGTAC
TGATTAATTTCCAACAGCAGAAAGTTTAAGTTTTGAGATTTTTAAGTGCTTTTTCTATTTCTGAAACTTT
TCTTAGATATCCTCTCCTAAAGTGCATTCATTTTCTCTATTTTTTCTCATTAATCGCGTATTTTAATCAT
TTCTCTGAGAAAAAGTTCAAATGCACTTTATCGGAAGTTGCTCATCAAAATCCGACACCTCTTCCCAGCA
CTTGCTCTTTTTGCTTATGTGTGTGCGTGTGAGTCGAAAGCTGCTAAGAAGACGTGAGCCTATGTGCTCC
GGGCGGTCCTCCTAGTCGCGCCGGCGCCACCACCGAGTTCGCGAAAGTAAGAAGACGACGAAAACCAAAA
GAAAAAGGACAAAAAATAGGATGAAAATGAAATAGAAAGGACGGAAGAGATAACAGAAACAAATGATTGA
TTGACAGGGACAAATAGACAGACTTCTGTTCGAAAATCTTTGGGTTGAGGGAGGTCAGAAAAACAAATAT
CTGGAGCTCAATGAATCAGCGCGGCGTTCTTCAAGATTTGGATCTGAATCTGAATATCCAGAACCTACCC
ACCCGCGTCATAATCTTTCTGATCTTAAACCTGGGTTCCTGCTCACTCAAAATGTATAACCTAGATCGTG
CATTTTGCAAATTTTCTTTGAAACAATTTTGACAATAGATTTTTATTTATATTCTAATGGAATTCTGATC
TCAAAATATTTGTAGAGTTTTTGTTTTTCTAAATATTATTTCTAGCATTACATAACCCAGCGCCACATAT
ACGGTATCCGGTCTCGACACGATAATATTTTGTTAAATACAAAAAGTGTGTGCATTTAAAGATTACTGCA
GTTTCAAACTTTCAAAATCGAATAAAAAACTGACATTTTATTCGATATCCATAATTTTTTCTCACAATTT
CTTGAAATTCATCTTCTGTTCATCTCCAATGTCTATCGTGACAAAAATCCAGAAAAGTTCAGTTCTATGA
TTAATCCTTTTTCTCAAGTGATTAACATGCCAATGTGCGAAAGTTCTCTAAATCCCCAGAACTTTGAAGT
TCCATTTTTTTCTGAAAACTTTGAGACTTGTTCCACAGAATCTAAACTCAATCGGAAGTGTTTCTTAGCA
ATTCATCTTTTGAATGTGTGGTACCACCATGTGAGGCATTCTTCAAAGTGTGCTCCGCCCTCTTTTTCTC
CCTCAATGTCCTTTTTACACACTGGGCGACGGCGACGGCGGCGGGCCCTAGGATAGACGCGAAGAAAATA
ATTTCATCTTCGTCATCACCGTTGCTTCTACTTCTTTTCCTTTCCCATGGGCTTTCAGATGTGTTGGAAC
AAAGTTGTTGTCCTCCTGTGTTTTATGTTCATGATTTTCTCTTCTAAATATTAAGTAAACCCCCTAAAAT
AGATGAAAGAGGAGGAAGATGGCAATTGTTTCCCCTTTCATTTACATCACTGTCACTTTTCCGACCCCTC
TGCCGATAATGATCAAGAAATGGGGGAAATTACTGGAAAAAAACGGTTTGATGGAAAGTGTAAAGAATCT
TGGAGGTTTCTATCGTTTCTCGTGATAACGAAAAAGTGTTACAGTAGTGTGGGCGGGATTAATGGTTCAA
TAAACAACTTGAAACCCTTAGTAACCAAATATCTAATGACAAAACTATTGATATTTTAATTTGAGGACTG
TAGGCCTACAGTAATCTTTTTGGTTTTCAAATAGTTTACACAAAGCACCTCCAGCTTTTTCACTGATAAT
ATAAAAATTTCATGATCAAAAGACAATTTGACCTCCACATTTTTTATAAACATCAGAACCTCCATTCCTG
TTTAATTTTGACCTACTGATCTAGCTCTCAATATGTTTTGTTCAGGAATCTCTTCGCTTTCAATCAACTC
ACTACAGCAGGGATCTTCATTATTCTGTTGTCTATAATCACTTTCATCTTTGCCATCACACCAACTATCA
AGGCGACTTTTCTGGTTAGTTAATAATACAACTTTAAAAGATTTAATTCAAAATTTTAGTTTTCCTTATT
GGTCGTTGGGACGCAAATCGAAGTGGCTGCATTGGTCCACTTATTCTCACTCGATCACCACCAAATCTAC
ACTAATTTGGCACTTTTTGCTGGTAAACATAAATATGAAAATTTTAAATTTTAAACTCGTTTTTCAGGTT
TCCTCGCCGCCTGGGATCCGTTTTGTGCTTTATTGCGATATCGAAGACGAATTTTGTACAAAAGTGAAAC
TAGACGAACCCCTGAGTTGGCATCAAAGAGACGAGTTCTTTTGCCAATTGTTGCTACAGCTGATATTGCT
CAATTTTTTGTGTTACTTATTACAGGTATGATTTAGATTCAGTTTTGTGTAAACTAAAAATGTAAATTAA
ATAATAACACTAAGAAATATAGGGCAATCTAGAGCAATGGTGAGTGGCAATTATTATCTGCAATTCTACC
AAATGGCATATTATTGCACCATGTTTGAAAATTAGTGTTAAACTATAGAAAATCACTTAATTTATCTGAA
AATAACATTTATTTCAGTTGAAACATTTGAAAAGTGCATAAACATTACCTGAAAGTTGCAAATTGCCTAT
CATCGATCTTTTTTCAGCAATCGGCAACTTTCGAGCCATTTTTGCATTTTCTAAGACGTTTCAACTGAAA
CACATTTTATTTTTAGATTGAATTTTTTTTCTATATTTTCGCAGTAATTTTTTAATTAAAAAAAAATGTT
AGAAAAACATGGTGCAATGGGACATTTTGTAGATTTTCCGAAGATCAGGTTGATCTATTAGTAAGGATTG
AGTTTTCCTCCCCTCCCTCTTAATTTTTCTTTTTAAAGAATTTCCGAAGCGTGAAGTAACTTGTCAAAAT
TGGTGGCCATTCAGCAGTTCTCGGTCATCAATTTGTTCATTTTTCTTCCACTCACATCCGTCATCCATTA
TTCTTGCCACCTTGTCCATTTTTCGCCAATATATATATTTATTCTCACTTTTCTCTTTCTCTCATTCATC
TTCCGACGTTTCAAATAAGAAGTCCCGAGGTTACTGTAGATGTATGAGTTGCTTTTCAATCTTTTTTCAA
CGTGTGTGGCCTCAAGAGCATTGGAACACGGCCAACAATGAAAAAGGGACACAAAAAGAAAGTGGCTGCT
AGCTTTGGATAGAGACCTCATTTATCACTTTATTCTCTTGAGGAATTCAATGAATATGTGAAACTTGAAT
AAATGTTCTGAATTCTTTGATTTTTGAACATTATAAAACACACATAGACTAAATAGAATTCACCGTTCTC
ATTGGATTCCAGAATTCTACCGTAACCATGAAAATGTCAAATGACTGATTAGTTAACTACTATAACTCTG
CAAGTTTCATTGAACTCTCATTTCATTTTTCATATTACAAATTTCAAAAATATATATCTAGGATTTATAA
AAGTTTAGACTATGTTCATTCGTTCCTAATAAAGTACATTTGAAGTCGGGCGTAAAGCACAAACAATTTT
TAGCTGTCACAACCCACTCTCAACCCTACTGCCTTTCCTTTCTTCTTCTCTCTCGTCTATGCTCCGCCCT
TTCCGTCGGTTTTCTTCGTCGTAGTTCTAGTGTCTCGACATGGTGGCATTCGTTCCTTGAAAAGAAAAAG
AATGTTTCGTATTCATGAGACGAGAGAAACTGAAGTAACAAAAAAAGGGGTATGAACTCGAAAAAAGAAG
GAAAAGGAGACCGAAAATGAATTGATGGTGATTAGGAGCTGTGGGGGTTGTGTCTTGGAAGAGGAAAAAA
CCAGTTGAAAATGAAGCTCCAGGAGAGATGAATATAACGCAGAAGTGAAATTTTGCGTTTTTTGCTCCAA
AAATACAGTACTTGGACTTGGCACGATAAATATTTCCTACATGCGAACAGATGTGCGGCTTTGAATATTA
CTGTAATTTGAAACTCGTTGCTGGTTTAAGGGAAAATTCGCAGCAGGGAAGGTTTGAAGTTACAGTACTC
CTCGAAATTACAGTACGCGCACACATGTTCGCATTTAACTCAAAATTGACCGTGTCGAGACCGGGTACCG
TATTTTTAGTGCAAATATTGCTAATGTTTGTATCTTTGTAATAGAAAAATTGTAAGAAATTACAATAACT
TGAAATTTCAATCTTTGCAAAATAGTAATTTTTAAATATGTATATTTTCAGCGTTCTCCATACTTGCGAT
CATCTGCTCCATCGTTCCCGAGCTCAATATATTCTTCGTACCTACAGTAATCCTCATTGTCATTCAAATT
GTCGCTGTGTTCAATTCAATCATCGTTTCAATTGCAACAAAACAAATGTTTGAAAGTGAAGTAAGTATGG
ATTCCTTTTCAATATTAAGCCCATCAGATTTGGTCGTCTAAGTCGGGATTATATTCAGTTTCTCTGGCAG
CAGCAGTAGTTCTTCTTTTATAATCTCATCTTCATTCTAATATTCTCACATTCTTTTCAGGTTCGACACT
ATCTTCATAGAGACTTGCGGGGCAGCACTACCGCTGTCCGGGTCTACAATTTGGTGCAGAAACAAAGACT
TGCTTCATCGTTAGACGAGCCTCAGGTCGAGCTGGACGAATTCTCAATCAAACGATCATCTCCTCCCTGC
CGATATTATGCTCCACCACCAAAATATTCATGTAAGAAAAGAAGTCGATCATCTGATGAAGACGAGGATT
CTGACCCAAATCAGCCAGGACCATCCAATCGTAGAAGCCCCAAAACCGGCAATAAACGTGTCAGAGGAAA
TGGTGATAACACTGAACTTTATATTCCAAATCGTTATGAGCTCATTGTTTCTGGAAAGTCAGTAGGCGGT
AACACTAGTGCTGCATGGAATGGGGTAAGCTATCATTTCCATCAAAACTGTTATTTTTGAAACAAATTTT
CAGCCTGGAAGCACTTTGGAACAAAATATGAATGCTCTTGAGGAATGCTTCGAATTGGGAGTTGATGAGT
ATGATTTTGACGAGCATGATGGGGATGAAGGTTGCGAACTGGTTCAAGATATGCTAGATCGAGAAAGAAA
TTTGATGAATAAAAGATCTACGGCACAGAGAAGGGAATCTCGAAACATTGAAAAGATGAAGAAGTCGCAA
GAAAATTTGGACAAAGAAAAGAGTGAAGAGAAGATCAGTGAATCGAAGAAGAATCAGGATGACAGCATAG
AGAGTCCGAATCTCCCAGGAACACCTGCCAACCTTCCAGTTGATGAACCACTTCCACCAGTTGGTCGATT
GTATATTGTGGAGCATGTCCTTCCAGAAGAATATCGGCGAGATCCATTAACCGAGCCACCATCAATGGAA
GATTGCATTCGAGCTCACTCTGACCCCAACCTTCCACCTCATCCGCGTGCTGATCAATACCCAGCCTCAT
TCACCCGTCCAATGGTTGAATATTGCGAAGATATTTACTGGACACACCGAACTGGACAGCTACCTCCAGG
ACTTCAAGTACCCCGTCGACCGTACGATTATTATCACATTACCGAGCGTACACCACCACCGGAAGATCTC
AACTGGGTCCCACCAGCCGAATCCCCACCGATCCCGATTCCTCAGCAAGCATTCGATTTGCTAGAAGAAA
GAAGACGAAATCATCGTGAGCAACAAGATGAAGCACGGGAAGGCGACCTATCAGACCCAGAGGTTTCGGT
ACCTGACTACAAAGACCATGACGGTGATTATAAAGATCATGACATCGATTACAAGGATGACGATGACAAG
TAGGAATTCAATGTCTGTTTCCTTTTTCAGAATTTGGTTCCAAAATTTCATTTCTTACTCATTTTCGTTT
CTATTATTTGTACAATTTCCATTTCATTATTTAATTTCTTATCTACTCATATCTACTCATATTTAATTTC
TTATCTACTCATATCTAATCGTCCACTCGACCTCAACTTGTAATCTTTACGAATTTTGTTTTCTTGTTAA
TAAACGTAATAAGTTTAAAACATTTATTATAAATCAGCAATACTTAAATGCTCTGGGCGTCAAAACAATG
ACAAATTTGAATTATTTTCAAAAATTAGGAAGTGAGAAAGAGCACGGACCTGCCGGTGGATTCCAACATA
TTGAAACGATGAGAAAGATGAAGGAATTGTGGAATAATGTAACAAAATTATATTCTACCGGACAATGAAA
AAGTGAGAGAACCTGCACTAATATTTAAATATTTGGAAGGGGGAAGGCTATTGAAAAATGCAATGAAATG
AGTGCTTAAAATTGAGATGCGCTGGGTGGAAGTGCGATACAGTTTATGAAAAAGTATTAAGATTAAGGCA
AAAACATGGAAGGAGGGGCGAATTGGTAGGTGAAAAGGCACAAACAATTATAGGGGGATTATTATAATTT
ATATTACAAAAAGGATTTGAAAATAGGATACGATGGAATTTAAATACAACGAGGCGTTTGAATAGCTTAT
CAATATATTTTCTATATTTTCGAGAGATTTTATATACTTAAAAGTAAGATTTAATGCCGGTCATTTTGAG
GACGAGAGGAATGTTAGTGATGGAAAATAGGAAGGTAATATATTTTTGCAACTAAATTCTTCCAATTTGT
CAAGCGATAAACTAGTCGGCCGTACGGGCCCTTTCGTCTCGCGCGTTTCGGTGATGACGGTGAAAACCTC
TGACACATGCAGCTCCCGGAGACGGTCACAGCTTGTCTGTAAGCGGATGCCGGGAGCAGACAAGCCCGTC
AGGGCGCGTCAGCGGGTGTTGGCGGGTGTCGGGGCTGGCTTAACTATGCGGCATCAGAGCAGATTGTACT
GAGAGTGCACCATATGCGGTGTGAAATACCGCACAGATGCGTAAGGAGAAAATACCGCATCAGGCGGCCT
TAAGGGCCTCGTGATACGCCTATTTTTATAGGTTAATGTCATGATAATAATGGTTTCTTAGACGTCAGGT
GGCACTTTTCGGGGAAATGTGCGCGGAACCCCTATTTGTTTATTTTTCTAAATACATTCAAATATGTATC
CGCTCATGAGACAATAACCCTGATAAATGCTTCAATAATATTGAAAAAGGAAGAGTATGAGTATTCAACA
TTTCCGTGTCGCCCTTATTCCCTTTTTTGCGGCATTTTGCCTTCCTGTTTTTGCTCACCCAGAAACGCTG
GTGAAAGTAAAAGATGCTGAAGATCAGTTGGGTGCACGAGTGGGTTACATCGAACTGGATCTCAACAGCG
GTAAGATCCTTGAGAGTTTTCGCCCCGAAGAACGTTTTCCAATGATGAGCACTTTTAAAGTTCTGCTATG
TGGCGCGGTATTATCCCGTATTGACGCCGGGCAAGAGCAACTCGGTCGCCGCATACACTATTCTCAGAAT
GACTTGGTTGAGTACTCACCAGTCACAGAAAAGCATCTTACGGATGGCATGACAGTAAGAGAATTATGCA
GTGCTGCCATAACCATGAGTGATAACACTGCGGCCAACTTACTTCTGACAACGATCGGAGGACCGAAGGA
GCTAACCGCTTTTTTGCACAACATGGGGGATCATGTAACTCGCCTTGATCGTTGGGAACCGGAGCTGAAT
GAAGCCATACCAAACGACGAGCGTGACACCACGATGCCTGTAGCAATGGCAACAACGTTGCGCAAACTAT
TAACTGGCGAACTACTTACTCTAGCTTCCCGGCAACAATTAATAGACTGGATGGAGGCGGATAAAGTTGC
AGGACCACTTCTGCGCTCGGCCCTTCCGGCTGGCTGGTTTATTGCTGATAAATCTGGAGCCGGTGAGCGT
GGGTCTCGCGGTATCATTGCAGCACTGGGGCCAGATGGTAAGCCCTCCCGTATCGTAGTTATCTACACGA
CGGGGAGTCAGGCAACTATGGATGAACGAAATAGACAGATCGCTGAGATAGGTGCCTCACTGATTAAGCA
TTGGTAACTGTCAGACCAAGTTTACTCATATATACTTTAGATTGATTTAAAACTTCATTTTTAATTTAAA
AGGATCTAGGTGAAGATCCTTTTTGATAATCTCATGACCAAAATCCCTTAACGTGAGTTTTCGTTCCACT
GAGCGTCAGACCCCGTAGAAAAGATCAAAGGATCTTCTTGAGATCCTTTTTTTCTGCGCGTAATCTGCTG
CTTGCAAACAAAAAAACCACCGCTACCAGCGGTGGTTTGTTTGCCGGATCAAGAGCTACCAACTCTTTTT
CCGAAGGTAACTGGCTTCAGCAGAGCGCAGATACCAAATACTGTCCTTCTAGTGTAGCCGTAGTTAGGCC
ACCACTTCAAGAACTCTGTAGCACCGCCTACATACCTCGCTCTGCTAATCCTGTTACCAGTGGCTGCTGC
CAGTGGCGATAAGTCGTGTCTTACCGGGTTGGACTCAAGACGATAGTTACCGGATAAGGCGCAGCGGTCG
GGCTGAACGGGGGGTTCGTGCACACAGCCCAGCTTGGAGCGAACGACCTACACCGAACTGAGATACCTAC
AGCGTGAGCATTGAGAAAGCGCCACGCTTCCCGAAGGGAGAAAGGCGGACAGGTATCCGGTAAGCGGCAG
GGTCGGAACAGGAGAGCGCACGAGGGAGCTTCCAGGGGGAAACGCCTGGTATCTTTATAGTCCTGTCGGG
TTTCGCCACCTCTGACTTGAGCGTCGATTTTTGTGATGCTCGTCAGGGGGGCGGAGCCTATGGAAAAACG
CCAGCAACGCGGCCTTTTTACGGTTCCTGGCCTTTTGCTGGCCTTTTGCTCACATGTTCTTTCCTGCGTT
ATCCCCTGATTCTGTGGATAACCGTATTACCGCCTTTGAGTGAGCTGATACCGCTCGCCGCAGCCGAACG
ACCGAGCGCAGCGAGTCAGTGAGCGAGGAAGCGGAAGAGCGCCCAATACGCAAACCGCCTCTCCCCGCGC
GTTGGCCGATTCATTAATGCAGCTGGCACGACAGGTTTCCCGACTGGAAAGCGGGCAGTGAGCGCAACGC
AATTAATGTGAGTTAGCTCACTCATTAGGCACCCCAGGCTTTACACTTTATGCTTCCGGCTCGTATGTTG
TGTGGAATTGTGAGCGGATAACAATTTCACACAGGAAACAGCTATGACCATGATTACGCCAAGCTGTAAG
TTTAAACATGATCTTACTAACTAACTATTCTCATTTAAATTTTCAGAGCTTAAAAATGGCTGAAATCACT
CACAACGATGGATACGCTAACAACTTGGAAATGAAAT
