>Addgene plasmid #27129 | pJM601-TRA-2::FLAG | addgene partial sequence | sequence record 33417 | 27129 with Tra-2-F (5' ATTGTGGAGCATGTCCTTCC 3')
CACCATCAATGGAAGATTGCATTCGAGCTCACTCTGACCCCAACCTTCCACCTCATCCGCGTGCTGATCA
ATACCCAGCCTCATTCACCCGTCCAATGGTTGAATATTGCGAAGATATTTACTGGACACACCGAACTGGA
CAGNTACCTCCAGGACTTCAAGTACCCCGTCGACCGTACGATTATTATCACATTACCGAGCGTACACCAC
CACCGGAAGATCTCAACTGGGTCCCACCAGCCGAATCCCCACCGATCCCGATTCCTCAGCAAGCATTCGA
TTTGCTAGAAGAAAGAAGACGAAATCATCGTGAGCAACAAGATGAAGCACGGGAAGGCGACCTATCAGAC
CCAGAGGTTTCGGTACCTGACTACAAAGACCATGACGGTGATTATAAAGATCATGACATCGATTACAAGG
ATGACGATGACAAGTAGGAATTCAATGTCTGTTTCCTTTTTCAGAATTTGGTTCCAAAATTTCATTTCTT
ACTCATTTTCGTTTCTATTATTTGTACAATTTCCATTTCATTATTTAATTTCTTATCTACTCATATCTAC
TCATATTTAATTTCTTATCTACTCATATCTAATCGTCCACTCGACCTCAACTTGTAATCTTTACGAATTT
TGTTTTCTTGTTAATAAACGTAATAAGTTTAAAACATTTATTATAAATCAGCAATACTTAAATGCTCTGG
G
