>Addgene plasmid #27129 | pJM601-TRA-2::FLAG | addgene partial sequence | sequence record 33418 | 27129 with pGEX-3
GCGCGAGAGAAGGGCCCGTACGGCCGACTAGTTTATCGCTTGACAAATTGGAAGAATTNAGTTGCAAAAA
TATATTACCTTCCTATTTTCCATCACTAACATTCCTCTCGTCCTCAAAATGACCGGCATTAAATCTTACT
TTTAAGTATATAAAATCTCTCGAAAATATAGAAAATATATTGATAAGCTATTCAAACGCCTCGTTGTATT
TAAATTCCATCGTATCCTATTTTCAAATCCTTTTTGTAATATAAATTATAATAATCCCCCTATAATTGTT
TGTGCCTTTTCACCTACCAATTCGCCCCTCCTTCCATGTTTTTGCCTTAATCTTAATACTTTTTCATAAA
CTGTATCGCACTTCCACCCAGCGCATCTCAATTTTAAGCACTCATTTCATTGCATTTTTCAATAGCCTTC
CCCCTTCCAAATATTTAAATATTAGTGCAGGTTCTCTCACTTTTTCATTGTCCGGTAGAATATAATTTTG
TTACATTATTCCACAATTCCTTCATCTTTCTCATCGTTTCAATATGTTGGAATCCACCGGCAGGTCCGTG
CTCTTTCTCACTTCCTAATTTTTGAAAATAATTCAAATTTGTCATTGTTTTGACGCCCAGAGCATTTAAG
TATTGCTGATTTATAATAAATGTTTTAAACTTATTACGTTTATTAACAAGAAAACAAAATTCGTAAAGAT
TACAAGTTGAGGTCGAGTGGACGATTAGATATGAGTAGATAAGAAATTAAATATGAGTAGATATGAGTAG
ATAAGAAATTAAATAATGAAATGGAAAT
